>Addgene plasmid #128667 | pLVX-Flag-Polß(WT)--IRES-hyg | addgene full sequence | sequence record 320884 | Addgene NGS Result
CTCTCCCTCCCCCCCCCCTAACGTTACTGGCCGAAGCCGCTTGGAATAAGGCCGGTGTGCGTTTGTCTAT
ATGTTATTTTCCACCATATTGCCGTCTTTTGGCAATGTGAGGGCCCGGAAACCTGGCCCTGTCTTCTTGA
CGAGCATTCCTAGGGGTCTTTCCCCTCTCGCCAAAGGAATGCAAGGTCTGTTGAATGTCGTGAAGGAAGC
AGTTCCTCTGGAAGCTTCTTGAAGACAAACAACGTCTGTAGCGACCCTTTGCAGGCAGCGGAACCCCCCA
CCTGGCGACAGGTGCCTCTGCGGCCAAAAGCCACGTGTATAAGATACACCTGCAAAGGCGGCACAACCCC
AGTGCCACGTTGTGAGTTGGATAGTTGTGGAAAGAGTCAAATGGCTCTCCTCAAGCGTATTCAACAAGGG
GCTGAAGGATGCCCAGAAGGTACCCCATTGTATGGGATCTGATCTGGGGCCTCGGTGCACATGCTTTACA
TGTGTTTAGTCGAGGTTAAAAAAACGTCTAGGCCCCCCGAACCACGGGGACGTGGTTTTCCTTTGAAAAA
CACGATGATAAGCTTGCCACAACCCGTACCAAAGATGGATAGATCCGGAAAGCCTGAACTCACCGCGACG
TCTGTCGAGAAGTTTCTGATCGAAAAGTTCGACAGCGTCTCCGACCTGATGCAGCTCTCGGAGGGCGAAG
AATCTCGTGCTTTCAGCTTCGATGTAGGAGGGCGTGGATATGTCCTGCGGGTAAATAGCTGCGCCGATGG
TTTCTACAAAGATCGTTATGTTTATCGGCACTTTGCATCGGCCGCGCTCCCGATTCCGGAAGTGCTTGAC
ATTGGGGAATTCAGCGAGAGCCTGACCTATTGCATCTCCCGCCGTGCACAGGGTGTCACGTTGCAAGACC
TGCCTGAAACCGAACTGCCCGCTGTTCTGCAGCCGGTCGCGGAGGCCATGGATGCGATCGCTGCGGCCGA
TCTTAGCCAGACGAGCGGGTTCGGCCCATTCGGACCGCAAGGAATCGGTCAATACACTACATGGCGTGAT
TTCATATGCGCGATTGCTGATCCCCATGTGTATCACTGGCAAACTGTGATGGACGACACCGTCAGTGCGT
CCGTCGCGCAGGCTCTCGATGAGCTGATGCTTTGGGCCGAGGACTGCCCCGAAGTCCGGCACCTCGTGCA
CGCGGATTTCGGCTCCAACAATGTCCTGACGGACAATGGCCGCATAACAGCGGTCATTGACTGGAGCGAG
GCGATGTTCGGGGATTCCCAATACGAGGTCGCCAACATCTTCTTCTGGAGGCCGTGGTTGGCTTGTATGG
AGCAGCAGACGCGCTACTTCGAGCGGAGGCATCCGGAGCTTGCAGGATCGCCGCGGCTCCGGGCGTATAT
GCTCCGCATTGGTCTTGACCAACTCTATCAGAGCTTGGTTGACGGCAATTTCGATGATGCAGCTTGGGCG
CAGGGTCGATGCGACGCAATCGTCCGATCCGGAGCCGGGACTGTCGGGCGTACACAAATCGCCCGCAGAA
GCGCGGCCGTCTGGACCGATGGCTGTGTAGAAGTACTCGCCGATAGTGGAAACCGACGCCCCAGCACTCG
TCCGAGGGCAAAGGAATAGACGCGTCTGGAACAATCAACCTCTGGATTACAAAATTTGTGAAAGATTGAC
TGGTATTCTTAACTATGTTGCTCCTTTTACGCTATGTGGATACGCTGCTTTAATGCCTTTGTATCATGCT
ATTGCTTCCCGTATGGCTTTCATTTTCTCCTCCTTGTATAAATCCTGGTTGCTGTCTCTTTATGAGGAGT
TGTGGCCCGTTGTCAGGCAACGTGGCGTGGTGTGCACTGTGTTTGCTGACGCAACCCCCACTGGTTGGGG
CATTGCCACCACCTGTCAGCTCCTTTCCGGGACTTTCGCTTTCCCCCTCCCTATTGCCACGGCGGAACTC
ATCGCCGCCTGCCTTGCCCGCTGCTGGACAGGGGCTCGGCTGTTGGGCACTGACAATTCCGTGGTGTTGT
CGGGGAAGCTGACGTCCTTTCCATGGCTGCTCGCCTGTGTTGCCACCTGGATTCTGCGCGGGACGTCCTT
CTGCTACGTCCCTTCGGCCCTCAATCCAGCGGACCTTCCTTCCCGCGGCCTGCTGCCGGCTCTGCGGCCT
CTTCCGCGTCTTCGCCTTCGCCCTCAGACGAGTCGGATCTCCCTTTGGGCCGCCTCCCCGCCTGGAATTA
ATTCTGCAGTCGAGACCTAGAAAAACATGGAGCAATCACAAGTAGCAATACAGCAGCTACCAATGCTGAT
TGTGCCTGGCTAGAAGCACAAGAGGAGGAGGAGGTGGGTTTTCCAGTCACACCTCAGGTACCTTTAAGAC
CAATGACTTACAAGGCAGCTGTAGATCTTAGCCACTTTTTAAAAGAAAAGAGGGGACTGGAAGGGCTAAT
TCACTCCCAACGAAGACAAGATATCCTTGATCTGTGGATCTACCACACACAAGGCTACTTCCCTGATTAG
CAGAACTACACACCAGGGCCAGGGGTCAGATATCCACTGACCTTTGGATGGTGCTACAAGCTAGTACCAG
TTGAGCCAGATAAGGTAGAAGAGGCCAATAAAGGAGAGAACACCAGCTTGTTACACCCTGTGAGCCTGCA
TGGGATGGATGACCCGGAGAGAGAAGTGTTAGAGTGGAGGTTTGACAGCCGCCTAGCATTTCATCACGTG
GCCCGAGAGCTGCATCCGGAGTACTTCAAGAACTGCTGATATCGAGCTTGCTACAAGGGACTTTCCGCTG
GGGACTTTCCAGGGAGGCGTGGCCTGGGCGGGACTGGGGAGTGGCGAGCCCTCAGATCCTGCATATAAGC
AGCTGCTTTTTGCCTGTACTGGGTCTCTCTGGTTAGACCAGATCTGAGCCTGGGAGCTCTCTGGCTAACT
AGGGAACCCACTGCTTAAGCCTCAATAAAGCTTGCCTTGAGTGCTTCAAGTAGTGTGTGCCCGTCTGTTG
TGTGACTCTGGTAACTAGAGATCCCTCAGACCCTTTTAGTCAGTGTGGAAAATCTCTAGCAGTAGTAGTT
CATGTCATCTTATTATTCAGTATTTATAACTTGCAAAGAAATGAATATCAGAGAGTGAGAGGCCTTGACA
TTGCTAGCGTTTACCGTCGACCTCTAGCTAGAGCTTGGCGTAATCATGGTCATAGCTGTTTCCTGTGTGA
AATTGTTATCCGCTCACAATTCCACACAACATACGAGCCGGAAGCATAAAGTGTAAAGCCTGGGGTGCCT
AATGAGTGAGCTAACTCACATTAATTGCGTTGCGCTCACTGCCCGCTTTCCAGTCGGGAAACCTGTCGTG
CCAGCTGCATTAATGAATCGGCCAACGCGCGGGGAGAGGCGGTTTGCGTATTGGGCGCTCTTCCGCTTCC
TCGCTCACTGACTCGCTGCGCTCGGTCGTTCGGCTGCGGCGAGCGGTATCAGCTCACTCAAAGGCGGTAA
TACGGTTATCCACAGAATCAGGGGATAACGCAGGAAAGAACATGTGAGCAAAAGGCCAGCAAAAGGCCAG
GAACCGTAAAAAGGCCGCGTTGCTGGCGTTTTTCCATAGGCTCCGCCCCCCTGACGAGCATCACAAAAAT
CGACGCTCAAGTCAGAGGTGGCGAAACCCGACAGGACTATAAAGATACCAGGCGTTTCCCCCTGGAAGCT
CCCTCGTGCGCTCTCCTGTTCCGACCCTGCCGCTTACCGGATACCTGTCCGCCTTTCTCCCTTCGGGAAG
CGTGGCGCTTTCTCATAGCTCACGCTGTAGGTATCTCAGTTCGGTGTAGGTCGTTCGCTCCAAGCTGGGC
TGTGTGCACGAACCCCCCGTTCAGCCCGACCGCTGCGCCTTATCCGGTAACTATCGTCTTGAGTCCAACC
CGGTAAGACACGACTTATCGCCACTGGCAGCAGCCACTGGTAACAGGATTAGCAGAGCGAGGTATGTAGG
CGGTGCTACAGAGTTCTTGAAGTGGTGGCCTAACTACGGCTACACTAGAAGAACAGTATTTGGTATCTGC
GCTCTGCTGAAGCCAGTTACCTTCGGAAAAAGAGTTGGTAGCTCTTGATCCGGCAAACAAACCACCGCTG
GTAGCGGTGGTTTTTTTGTTTGCAAGCAGCAGATTACGCGCAGAAAAAAAGGATCTCAAGAAGATCCTTT
GATCTTTTCTACGGGGTCTGACGCTCAGTGGAACGAAAACTCACGTTAAGGGATTTTGGTCATGAGATTA
TCAAAAAGGATCTTCACCTAGATCCTTTTAAATTAAAAATGAAGTTTTAAATCAATCTAAAGTATATATG
AGTAAACTTGGTCTGACAGTTACCAATGCTTAATCAGTGAGGCACCTATCTCAGCGATCTGTCTATTTCG
TTCATCCATAGTTGCCTGACTCCCCGTCGTGTAGATAACTACGATACGGGAGGGCTTACCATCTGGCCCC
AGTGCTGCAATGATACCGCGAGACCCACGCTCACCGGCTCCAGATTTATCAGCAATAAACCAGCCAGCCG
GAAGGGCCGAGCGCAGAAGTGGTCCTGCAACTTTATCCGCCTCCATCCAGTCTATTAATTGTTGCCGGGA
AGCTAGAGTAAGTAGTTCGCCAGTTAATAGTTTGCGCAACGTTGTTGCCATTGCTACAGGCATCGTGGTG
TCACGCTCGTCGTTTGGTATGGCTTCATTCAGCTCCGGTTCCCAACGATCAAGGCGAGTTACATGATCCC
CCATGTTGTGCAAAAAAGCGGTTAGCTCCTTCGGTCCTCCGATCGTTGTCAGAAGTAAGTTGGCCGCAGT
GTTATCACTCATGGTTATGGCAGCACTGCATAATTCTCTTACTGTCATGCCATCCGTAAGATGCTTTTCT
GTGACTGGTGAGTACTCAACCAAGTCATTCTGAGAATAGTGTATGCGGCGACCGAGTTGCTCTTGCCCGG
CGTCAATACGGGATAATACCGCGCCACATAGCAGAACTTTAAAAGTGCTCATCATTGGAAAACGTTCTTC
GGGGCGAAAACTCTCAAGGATCTTACCGCTGTTGAGATCCAGTTCGATGTAACCCACTCGTGCACCCAAC
TGATCTTCAGCATCTTTTACTTTCACCAGCGTTTCTGGGTGAGCAAAAACAGGAAGGCAAAATGCCGCAA
AAAAGGGAATAAGGGCGACACGGAAATGTTGAATACTCATACTCTTCCTTTTTCAATATTATTGAAGCAT
TTATCAGGGTTATTGTCTCATGAGCGGATACATATTTGAATGTATTTAGAAAAATAAACAAATAGGGGTT
CCGCGCACATTTCCCCGAAAAGTGCCACCTGACGTCGACGGATCGGGAGATCAACTTGTTTATTGCAGCT
TATAATGGTTACAAATAAAGCAATAGCATCACAAATTTCACAAATAAAGCATTTTTTTCACTGCATTCTA
GTTGTGGTTTGTCCAAACTCATCAATGTATCTTATCATGTCTGGATCAACTGGATAACTCAAGCTAACCA
AAATCATCCCAAACTTCCCACCCCATACCCTATTACCACTGCCAATTACCTGTGGTTTCATTTACTCTAA
ACCTGTGATTCCTCTGAATTATTTTCATTTTAAAGAAATTGTATTTGTTAAATATGTACTACAAACTTAG
TAGTTGGAAGGGCTAATTCACTCCCAAAGAAGACAAGATATCCTTGATCTGTGGATCTACCACACACAAG
GCTACTTCCCTGATTAGCAGAACTACACACCAGGGCCAGGGGTCAGATATCCACTGACCTTTGGATGGTG
CTACAAGCTAGTACCAGTTGAGCCAGATAAGGTAGAAGAGGCCAATAAAGGAGAGAACACCAGCTTGTTA
CACCCTGTGAGCCTGCATGGGATGGATGACCCGGAGAGAGAAGTGTTAGAGTGGAGGTTTGACAGCCGCC
TAGCATTTCATCACGTGGCCCGAGAGCTGCATCCGGAGTACTTCAAGAACTGCTGATATCGAGCTTGCTA
CAAGGGACTTTCCGCTGGGGACTTTCCAGGGAGGCGTGGCCTGGGCGGGACTGGGGAGTGGCGAGCCCTC
AGATCCTGCATATAAGCAGCTGCTTTTTGCCTGTACTGGGTCTCTCTGGTTAGACCAGATCTGAGCCTGG
GAGCTCTCTGGCTAACTAGGGAACCCACTGCTTAAGCCTCAATAAAGCTTGCCTTGAGTGCTTCAAGTAG
TGTGTGCCCGTCTGTTGTGTGACTCTGGTAACTAGAGATCCCTCAGACCCTTTTAGTCAGTGTGGAAAAT
CTCTAGCAGTGGCGCCCGAACAGGGACTTGAAAGCGAAAGGGAAACCAGAGGAGCTCTCTCGACGCAGGA
CTCGGCTTGCTGAAGCGCGCACGGCAAGAGGCGAGGGGCGGCGACTGGTGAGTACGCCAAAAATTTTGAC
TAGCGGAGGCTAGAAGGAGAGAGATGGGTGCGAGAGCGTCAGTATTAAGCGGGGGAGAATTAGATCGCGA
TGGGAAAAAATTCGGTTAAGGCCAGGGGGAAAGAAAAAATATAAATTAAAACATATAGTATGGGCAAGCA
GGGAGCTAGAACGATTCGCAGTTAATCCTGGCCTGTTAGAAACATCAGAAGGCTGTAGACAAATACTGGG
ACAGCTACAACCATCCCTTCAGACAGGATCAGAAGAACTTAGATCATTATATAATACAGTAGCAACCCTC
TATTGTGTGCATCAAAGGATAGAGATAAAAGACACCAAGGAAGCTTTAGACAAGATAGAGGAAGAGCAAA
ACAAAAGTAAGACCACCGCACAGCAAGCGGCCGGCCGCTGATCTTCAGACCTGGAGGAGGAGATATGAGG
GACAATTGGAGAAGTGAATTATATAAATATAAAGTAGTAAAAATTGAACCATTAGGAGTAGCACCCACCA
AGGCAAAGAGAAGAGTGGTGCAGAGAGAAAAAAGAGCAGTGGGAATAGGAGCTTTGTTCCTTGGGTTCTT
GGGAGCAGCAGGAAGCACTATGGGCGCAGCGTCAATGACGCTGACGGTACAGGCCAGACAATTATTGTCT
GGTATAGTGCAGCAGCAGAACAATTTGCTGAGGGCTATTGAGGCGCAACAGCATCTGTTGCAACTCACAG
TCTGGGGCATCAAGCAGCTCCAGGCAAGAATCCTGGCTGTGGAAAGATACCTAAAGGATCAACAGCTCCT
GGGGATTTGGGGTTGCTCTGGAAAACTCATTTGCACCACTGCTGTGCCTTGGAATGCTAGTTGGAGTAAT
AAATCTCTGGAACAGATTTGGAATCACACGACCTGGATGGAGTGGGACAGAGAAATTAACAATTACACAA
GCTTAATACACTCCTTAATTGAAGAATCGCAAAACCAGCAAGAAAAGAATGAACAAGAATTATTGGAATT
AGATAAATGGGCAAGTTTGTGGAATTGGTTTAACATAACAAATTGGCTGTGGTATATAAAATTATTCATA
ATGATAGTAGGAGGCTTGGTAGGTTTAAGAATAGTTTTTGCTGTACTTTCTATAGTGAATAGAGTTAGGC
AGGGATATTCACCATTATCGTTTCAGACCCACCTCCCAACCCCGAGGGGACCCGACAGGCCCGAAGGAAT
AGAAGAAGAAGGTGGAGAGAGAGACAGAGACAGATCCATTCGATTAGTGAACGGATCTCGACGGTATCGC
CTTTAAAAGAAAAGGGGGGATTGGGGGGTACAGTGCAGGGGAAAGAATAGTAGACATAATAGCAACAGAC
ATACAAACTAAAGAATTACAAAAACAAATTACAAAAATTCAAAATTTTCGGGTTTATTACAGGGACAGCA
GAGATCCAGTTTATCGATAAGCTTGGGAGTTCCGCGTTACATAACTTACGGTAAATGGCCCGCCTGGCTG
ACCGCCCAACGACCCCCGCCCATTGACGTCAATAATGACGTATGTTCCCATAGTAACGCCAATAGGGACT
TTCCATTGACGTCAATGGGTGGAGTATTTACGGTAAACTGCCCACTTGGCAGTACATCAAGTGTATCATA
TGCCAAGTACGCCCCCTATTGACGTCAATGACGGTAAATGGCCCGCCTGGCATTATGCCCAGTACATGAC
CTTATGGGACTTTCCTACTTGGCAGTACATCTACGTATTAGTCATCGCTATTACCATGGTGATGCGGTTT
TGGCAGTACATCAATGGGCGTGGATAGCGGTTTGACTCACGGGGATTTCCAAGTCTCCACCCCATTGACG
TCAATGGGAGTTTGTTTTGGCACCAAAATCAACGGGACTTTCCAAAATGTCGTAACAACTCCGCCCCATT
GACGCAAATGGGCGGTAGGCGTGTACGGTGGGAGGTCTATATAAGCAGAGCTCGTTTAGTGAACCGTCAG
ATCGCCTGGAGACGCCATCCACGCTGTTTTGACCTCCATAGAAGACACCGACTCTACTAGAGGATCTATT
TCCGGTGAATTCCTCGAGACTAGATCAACAAGTTTGTACAAAAAAGCAGGCTCCGCGGCCGCCCCCTTCA
CCATGGACTACAAAGACGATGACGATAAAGGC
[1005 nt withheld, positions 8573-9577]
TGAAAGGGTGGGCGCGCCGACCCAGCTTTCTTGTACAAAGTGGTTGATCTAGTTCTAGAGCGGCCGCGGA
TCCCGCCC
Features (pLannotate 1.2.2; 27 found; start..end, strand, type, name):
    109..571     +  misc_feature   IRES: internal ribosome entry site (IRES) of the encephalomyocarditis virus (EMCV)
    609..1629    +  CDS            HygR (fragment): aminoglycoside phosphotransferase from E. coli; aph(4)-Ia; confers resistance to hygromycin
   1643..2231    +  misc_feature   WPRE: woodchuck hepatitis virus posttranscriptional regulatory element
   2248..2766    +  CDS            nef (fragment): NEF_HV1BR - Experimental evidence at protein level: Swiss-Prot protein existence level 1. Extracellular Nef protein targets CD4(+) T-lymphocytes for apoptosis by interacting with CXCR4 surface receptors (PubMed:14990729). From Human immunodeficiency virus type 1 group M subtype B (isolate BRU/LAI) (HIV-1).
   2814..3071    +  LTR            5' LTR (truncated): truncated 5' long terminal repeat (LTR) from HIV-1
   3223..3239    -  protein_bind   lac operator: The lac repressor binds to the lac operator to inhibit transcription in E. coli. This inhibition can be relieved by adding lactose or isopropyl-β-D-thiogalactopyranoside (IPTG). lac repressor encoded by lacI
   3247..3277    -  promoter       lac promoter: promoter for the E. coli lac operon
   3292..3313    -  protein_bind   CAP binding site: CAP binding activates transcription in the presence of cAMP. E. coli catabolite activator protein
   3326..3418    -  CDS            lacI (fragment): lac repressor; lacI; The lac repressor binds to the lac operator to inhibit transcription in E. coli. This inhibition can be relieved by adding lactose or isopropyl-β-D-thiogalactopyranoside (IPTG).
   3601..4189    -  rep_origin     ori: high-copy-number ColE1/pMB1/pBR322/pUC origin of replication
   4360..5220    -  CDS            AmpR: β-lactamase; bla; confers resistance to ampicillin, carbenicillin, and related antibiotics
   5221..5325    -  promoter       AmpR promoter: bla
   5373..5507    +  polyA_signal   SV40 poly(A) signal: SV40 polyadenylation signal
   5674..6003    +  CDS            nef (fragment): NEF_HV1BR - Experimental evidence at protein level: Swiss-Prot protein existence level 1. Extracellular Nef protein targets CD4(+) T-lymphocytes for apoptosis by interacting with CXCR4 surface receptors (PubMed:14990729). From Human immunodeficiency virus type 1 group M subtype B (isolate BRU/LAI) (HIV-1).
   6051..6308    +  LTR            5' LTR (truncated): truncated 5' long terminal repeat (LTR) from HIV-1
   6355..6480    +  misc_feature   HIV-1 Ψ: packaging signal of human immunodeficiency virus type 1
   6464..6802    +  CDS            HIV-1 gag (fragment): gag protein from human immunodeficiency virus 1; gag
   6977..7210    +  misc_feature   RRE: The Rev response element (RRE) of HIV-1 allows for Rev-dependent mRNA export from the nucleus to the cytoplasm.
   7587..7687    +  CDS            Rev (fragment): human immunodeficiency virus 1 (HIV-1) Rev protein; rev; enhances nuclear export of unspliced and incompletely spliced viral mRNAs
   7702..7817    +  misc_feature   cPPT/CTS: central polypurine tract and central termination sequence of HIV-1 (lacking the first T)
   7875..8178    +  enhancer       CMV enhancer: human cytomegalovirus immediate early enhancer
   8179..8382    +  promoter       CMV promoter: human cytomegalovirus (CMV) immediate early promoter
   8498..8522    +  protein_bind   attB1: mutant version of attB; recombination site for the Gateway® BP reaction BP Clonase™
   8545..8569    +  CDS            3xFLAG (fragment): three tandem FLAG® epitope tags
   8573..9577    +  CDS            POLB (sequence withheld): DPOLB_HUMAN - Experimental evidence at protein level: Swiss-Prot protein existence level 1. Repair polymerase that plays a key role in base-excision repair. Has 5'-deoxyribose-5-phosphate lyase (dRP lyase) activity that removes the 5' sugar phosphate and also acts as a DNA polymerase that adds one nucleotide to the 3' end of the arising single-nucleotide gap. Conducts 'gap-filling' DNA synthesis in a stepwise distributive fashion rather than in a processive fashion as for other DNA polymerases. From Homo sapiens (Human).
   9597..9621    -  protein_bind   attB2: mutant version of attB; recombination site for the Gateway® BP reaction BP Clonase™
   9626..9644    -  misc_feature   MCS (fragment): pBluescript multiple cloning site
