[The description below was written by a language model from this plasmid's Addgene catalogue record and pLannotate feature annotations shown in this document.]
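Description:
pLVX-Flag-Polß(WT)--IRES-hyg is a 9.7 kb HIV-1-based lentiviral expression plasmid for producing N-terminally Flag-tagged, wild-type human DNA polymerase beta (POLB) in mammalian cells with hygromycin selection. It is propagated in E. coli through a high-copy ColE1/pUC-type origin and an ampicillin resistance gene (AmpR, β-lactamase). The catalogue lists the backbone as a Gateway-adapted pLVX IRES-neo vector, but both the stated selectable marker and the annotated sequence show a hygromycin resistance gene rather than a neomycin cassette.

The viral portion is bounded by two HIV-1 LTR regions, each preceded by a nef-derived fragment. It carries the Ψ packaging signal with a short gag fragment, the Rev response element for Rev-dependent nuclear export of the genomic RNA, and the cPPT/CTS element, which aids nuclear import of the reverse-transcribed genome. Downstream, the CMV enhancer and immediate-early promoter drive a single bicistronic transcript. The Flag-POLB open reading frame is flanked by attB1 and attB2 sites left by Gateway recombination from an entry clone. It is followed by an EMCV IRES that permits cap-independent translation of the hygromycin phosphotransferase, so drug resistance is linked to expression of the tagged polymerase. The tag is annotated only as a short fragment matching a FLAG epitope. A WPRE after the resistance gene enhances transcript stability and expression.

Pol β is the gap-filling polymerase and dRP lyase of base-excision repair. The construct is suited to transient expression or, after packaging with helper plasmids, to generating stably transduced hygromycin-resistant cell lines. The associated publication concerns regulation of DNA repair through the XRCC1–Pol β interaction, and the "WT" label suggests this plasmid serves as the wild-type reference for such studies.
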