Addgene plasmid #128667: pLVX-Flag-Polß(WT)--IRES-hyg
Purpose: mammalian expression of Flag-Polß(WT) protein with hygromycin selection
Depositing lab: Robert Sobol. Depositing organization: University of Pittsburgh (University, School of Medicine, and Cancer Institute). Publication: HSP90 regulates DNA repair via the interaction between XRCC1 and DNA polymerase beta. Fang Q, Inanc B, Schamus S, Wang XH, Wei L, Brown AR, Svilar D, Sugrue KF, Goellner EM, Zeng X, Yates NA, Lan L, Vens C, Sobol RW. Nat Commun. 2014 Nov 26;5:5513. doi: 10.1038/ncomms6513. PubMed 25423885.
Backbone
  Vector backbone: pLVX-GWB-IRES-neo
  Backbone size w/o insert (bp): 8626
  Total vector size (bp): 9655
  Vector type: Mammalian Expression, Lentiviral
  Selectable markers: Hygromycin
Growth in bacteria
  Bacterial resistance: Ampicillin, 100 μg/mL
  Growth temperature: 37°C
  Growth strain: NEB Stable
  Copy number: Unknown
Gene/Insert
  Gene/Insert name: PolB (alt name: DNA polymerase beta)
  Species: H. sapiens (human)
  Insert size (bp): 1038
  Mutation: Wild type
  GenBank ID: NM_002690
  Entrez Gene: POLB
  Promoter: CMV
  Tag / fusion protein: Flag (N terminal on insert)
  Cloning method: Gateway Cloning
  Sequencing primers: 5′ M13 forward for pENTR vector; 3′ M13 reverse for pENTR vector
Terms and licenses: Academic/Nonprofit Terms; Industry Terms: Not Available to Industry
How to cite: pLVX-Flag-Polß(WT)--IRES-hyg was a gift from Robert Sobol (Addgene plasmid # 128667 ; http://n2t.net/addgene:128667 ; RRID:Addgene_128667)
